Addgene plasmid #239300: LentiCRISPR-B_sgRNA_DDX59 (pAVA3794)
Purpose: Lentiviral vector expressing Cas9-P2A-Blasticidin and an sgRNA targeting DDX59
Depositing lab: Andrei Alexandrov. Depositing organization: Clemson University. Publication: Identification of human pathways acting on nuclear non-coding RNAs using the Mirror forward genetic approach. Che R, Panah M, Mirani B, Knowles K, Ostapovich A, Majumdar D, Chen X, DeSimone J, White W, Noonan M, Luo H, Alexandrov A. Nat Commun. 2025 May 22;16(1):4741. doi: 10.1038/s41467-025-59998-3. PubMed 40399278.
Backbone
  Vector backbone: LentiCRISPR-B
  Vector type: Lentiviral, CRISPR
  Selectable markers: Blasticidin
Growth in bacteria
  Bacterial resistance: Ampicillin, 100 μg/mL
  Growth temperature: 37°C
  Growth strain: NEB Stable
  Copy number: High Copy
Gene/Insert
  Gene/Insert name: U6-driven sgRNA targeting DDX59
  gRNA/shRNA sequence: TCGTCTGCAACAACATGTTA
  Species: H. sapiens (human)
  Entrez Gene: DDX59 (a.k.a. OFD5, ZNHIT5)
  Cloning method: Gibson Cloning
  Sequencing primers: 5′ CGTGACGTAGAAAGTAATAATTTCTTGGGTAG
Terms and licenses: Academic/Nonprofit Terms; Industry Terms: Not Available to Industry
Depositor comments: Please visit https://doi.org/10.1101/2024.09.26.615073 for bioRxiv preprint.
How to cite: LentiCRISPR-B_sgRNA_DDX59 (pAVA3794) was a gift from Andrei Alexandrov (Addgene plasmid # 239300 ; http://n2t.net/addgene:239300 ; RRID:Addgene_239300)
