[The description below was written by a language model from this plasmid's Addgene catalogue record and pLannotate feature annotations shown in this document.]
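Description:
LentiCRISPR-B_sgRNA_DDX59 (pAVA3794) is an all-in-one lentiviral CRISPR vector of about 11.4 kb, built on the LentiCRISPR-B backbone, that delivers Streptococcus pyogenes Cas9, a blasticidin resistance marker and a single guide RNA against human DDX59 (also known as OFD5 or ZNHIT5). In bacteria it is maintained through a high-copy ColE1/pUC-type origin and selected with ampicillin via the bla gene. The backbone also carries an f1 origin, an SV40 origin and poly(A) signal, and remnants of lac and T7/T3 promoter elements that play no role in the payload.

The transfer cassette has a third-generation layout. An RSV promoter fused to a truncated HIV-1 5' LTR drives genomic RNA production in packaging cells. It is followed by the Ψ packaging signal with a gag fragment, the Rev response element for Rev-dependent nuclear export, and a cPPT/CTS element that aids nuclear import. A ΔU3 self-inactivating 3' LTR closes the unit, so the integrated provirus lacks LTR promoter activity.

Within this frame, a human U6 RNA polymerase III promoter transcribes the DDX59-targeting spacer, inserted by Gibson cloning, fused to the standard SpCas9 gRNA scaffold. Downstream, an EF-1α core promoter drives Cas9, which the annotation splits into contiguous N- and C-terminal portions. According to the catalogue entry, Cas9 is linked through a P2A peptide to blasticidin S deaminase, although the P2A is not separately annotated. A WPRE enhances expression of this transcript. The vector is intended for transduction of human cells, blasticidin selection, and Cas9-mediated disruption of DDX59. It was deposited in connection with a forward genetic study of pathways acting on nuclear non-coding RNAs.
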