Features (pLannotate 1.2.2; 29 found; start..end, strand, type, name):
      5..231     +  promoter       RSV promoter: Rous sarcoma virus enhancer/promoter
    232..412     +  LTR            5' LTR (truncated): truncated 5' long terminal repeat (LTR) from HIV-1
    459..584     +  misc_feature   HIV-1 Ψ: packaging signal of human immunodeficiency virus type 1
    568..931     +  CDS            HIV-1 gag (fragment): gag protein from human immunodeficiency virus 1; gag
   1077..1310    +  misc_feature   RRE: The Rev response element (RRE) of HIV-1 allows for Rev-dependent mRNA export from the nucleus to the cytoplasm.
   1687..1713    +  CDS            Rev (fragment): human immunodeficiency virus 1 (HIV-1) Rev protein; rev; enhances nuclear export of unspliced and incompletely spliced viral mRNAs
   1717..1957    +  promoter       U6 promoter: RNA polymerase III promoter for human U6 snRNA
   1987..2062    +  misc_RNA       gRNA scaffold: guide RNA scaffold for the Streptococcus pyogenes CRISPR/Cas9 system
   2110..2227    +  misc_feature   cPPT/CTS: central polypurine tract and central termination sequence of HIV-1
   2296..2507    +  promoter       EF-1α core promoter: core promoter for human elongation factor EF-1α
   2611..4212    +  CDS            Cas9(N): N-terminal portion of Streptococcus pyogenes Cas9 (Zetsche et al., 2015)
   4213..6711    +  CDS            Cas9(C): C-terminal portion of Streptococcus pyogenes Cas9 (Zetsche et al., 2015)
   6832..7230    +  CDS            BSD: blasticidin S deaminase; Aspergillus terreus BSD; confers resistance to blasticidin
   7246..7834    +  misc_feature   WPRE: woodchuck hepatitis virus posttranscriptional regulatory element
   7885..7904    +  misc_feature   cPPT/CTS (fragment): central polypurine tract and central termination sequence of HIV-1
   7906..8139    +  LTR            3' LTR (ΔU3): self-inactivating 3' long terminal repeat (LTR) from HIV-1
   8217..8338    +  polyA_signal   SV40 poly(A) signal: SV40 polyadenylation signal
   8378..8513    +  rep_origin     SV40 ori: SV40 origin of replication
   8534..8552    -  promoter       T7 promoter: promoter for bacteriophage T7 RNA polymerase
   8560..8715    +  CDS            lacZα (fragment): LacZα fragment of β-galactosidase; lacZ fragment
   8720..9148    +  rep_origin     f1 ori (sequence partly withheld): f1 bacteriophage origin of replication; arrow indicates direction of (+) strand synthesis
   9201..9305    +  promoter       AmpR promoter: bla
   9306..10166   +  CDS            AmpR: β-lactamase; bla; confers resistance to ampicillin, carbenicillin, and related antibiotics
  10337..10925   +  rep_origin     ori: high-copy-number ColE1/pMB1/pBR322/pUC origin of replication
  11108..11200   +  CDS            lacI (fragment): lac repressor; lacI; The lac repressor binds to the lac operator to inhibit transcription in E. coli. This inhibition can be relieved by adding lactose or isopropyl-β-D-thiogalactopyranoside (IPTG).
  11213..11234   +  protein_bind   CAP binding site: CAP binding activates transcription in the presence of cAMP. E. coli catabolite activator protein
  11249..11279   +  promoter       lac promoter: promoter for the E. coli lac operon
  11283..11305   +  protein_bind   lac operator (fragment): The lac repressor binds to the lac operator to inhibit transcription in E. coli. This inhibition can be relieved by adding lactose or isopropyl-β-D-thiogalactopyranoside (IPTG). lac repressor encoded by lacI
  11348..11366   +  promoter       T3 promoter: promoter for bacteriophage T3 RNA polymerase
>Addgene plasmid #239300 | LentiCRISPR-B_sgRNA_DDX59 (pAVA3794) | addgene full sequence | sequence record 479140 | Addgene NGS Result
TTAATGTAGTCTTATGCAATACTCTTGTAGTCTTGCAACATGGTAACGATGAGTTAGCAACATGCCTTAC
AAGGAGAGAAAAAGCACCGTGCATGCCGATTGGTGGAAGTAAGGTGGTACGATCGTGCCTTATTAGGAAG
GCAACAGACGGGTCTGACATGGATTGGACGAACCACTGAATTGCCGCATTGCAGAGATATTGTATTTAAG
TGCCTAGCTCGATACATAAACGGGTCTCTCTGGTTAGACCAGATCTGAGCCTGGGAGCTCTCTGGCTAAC
TAGGGAACCCACTGCTTAAGCCTCAATAAAGCTTGCCTTGAGTGCTTCAAGTAGTGTGTGCCCGTCTGTT
GTGTGACTCTGGTAACTAGAGATCCCTCAGACCCTTTTAGTCAGTGTGGAAAATCTCTAGCAGTGGCGCC
CGAACAGGGACTTGAAAGCGAAAGGGAAACCAGAGGAGCTCTCTCGACGCAGGACTCGGCTTGCTGAAGC
GCGCACGGCAAGAGGCGAGGGGCGGCGACTGGTGAGTACGCCAAAAATTTTGACTAGCGGAGGCTAGAAG
GAGAGAGATGGGTGCGAGAGCGTCAGTATTAAGCGGGGGAGAATTAGATCGCGATGGGAAAAAATTCGGT
TAAGGCCAGGGGGAAAGAAAAAATATAAATTAAAACATATAGTATGGGCAAGCAGGGAGCTAGAACGATT
CGCAGTTAATCCTGGCCTGTTAGAAACATCAGAAGGCTGTAGACAAATACTGGGACAGCTACAACCATCC
CTTCAGACAGGATCAGAAGAACTTAGATCATTATATAATACAGTAGCAACCCTCTATTGTGTGCATCAAA
GGATAGAGATAAAAGACACCAAGGAAGCTTTAGACAAGATAGAGGAAGAGCAAAACAAAAGTAAGACCAC
CGCACAGCAAGCGGCCGCTGATCTTCAGACCTGGAGGAGGAGATATGAGGGACAATTGGAGAAGTGAATT
ATATAAATATAAAGTAGTAAAAATTGAACCATTAGGAGTAGCACCCACCAAGGCAAAGAGAAGAGTGGTG
CAGAGAGAAAAAAGAGCAGTGGGAATAGGAGCTTTGTTCCTTGGGTTCTTGGGAGCAGCAGGAAGCACTA
TGGGCGCAGCGTCAATGACGCTGACGGTACAGGCCAGACAATTATTGTCTGGTATAGTGCAGCAGCAGAA
CAATTTGCTGAGGGCTATTGAGGCGCAACAGCATCTGTTGCAACTCACAGTCTGGGGCATCAAGCAGCTC
CAGGCAAGAATCCTGGCTGTGGAAAGATACCTAAAGGATCAACAGCTCCTGGGGATTTGGGGTTGCTCTG
GAAAACTCATTTGCACCACTGCTGTGCCTTGGAATGCTAGTTGGAGTAATAAATCTCTGGAACAGATTTG
GAATCACACGACCTGGATGGAGTGGGACAGAGAAATTAACAATTACACAAGCTTAATACACTCCTTAATT
GAAGAATCGCAAAACCAGCAAGAAAAGAATGAACAAGAATTATTGGAATTAGATAAATGGGCAAGTTTGT
GGAATTGGTTTAACATAACAAATTGGCTGTGGTATATAAAATTATTCATAATGATAGTAGGAGGCTTGGT
AGGTTTAAGAATAGTTTTTGCTGTACTTTCTATAGTGAATAGAGTTAGGCAGGGATATTCACCATTATCG
TTTCAGACCCACCTCCCAACCCCGAGGGGACCCAGAGAGGGCCTATTTCCCATGATTCCTTCATATTTGC
ATATACGATACAAGGCTGTTAGAGAGATAATTAGAATTAATTTGACTGTAAACACAAAGATATTAGTACA
AAATACGTGACGTAGAAAGTAATAATTTCTTGGGTAGTTTGCAGTTTTAAAATTATGTTTTAAAATGGAC
TATCATATGCTTACCGTAACTTGAAAGTATTTCGATTTCTTGGCTTTATATATCTTGTGGAAAGGACGAA
ACACCGTCGTCTGCAACAACATGTTAGTTTTAGAGCTAGAAATAGCAAGTTAAAATAAGGCTAGTCCGTT
ATCAACTTGAAAAAGTGGCACCGAGTCGGTGCTTTTTTGAATTCTAGATCTTGAGACAAATGGCAGTATT
CATCCACAATTTTAAAAGAAAAGGGGGGATTGGGGGGTACAGTGCAGGGGAAAGAATAGTAGACATAATA
GCAACAGACATACAAACTAAAGAATTACAAAAACAAATTACAAAAATTCAAAATTTTCGGGTTTATTACA
GGGACAGCAGAGATCCACTTTGGCGCCGGCTCGAGTGGCTCCGGTGCCCGTCAGTGGGCAGAGCGCACAT
CGCCCACAGTCCCCGAGAAGTTGGGGGGAGGGGTCGGCAATTGAACCGGTGCCTAGAGAAGGTGGCGCGG
GGTAAACTGGGAAAGTGATGTCGTGTACTGGCTCCGCCTTTTTCCCGAGGGTGGGGGAGAACCGTATATA
AGTGCAGTAGTCGCCGTGAACGTTCTTTTTCGCAACGGGTTTGCCGCCAGAACACAGGTGTCGTGACGCG
GGATCCGCCACCATGGATTACAAAGACGATGACGATAAGATGGCCCCAAAGAAGAAGCGGAAGGTCGGTA
TCCACGGAGTCCCAGCAGCCGACAAGAAGTACAGCATCGGCCTGGACATCGGCACCAACTCTGTGGGCTG
GGCCGTGATCACCGACGAGTACAAGGTGCCCAGCAAGAAATTCAAGGTGCTGGGCAACACCGACCGGCAC
AGCATCAAGAAGAACCTGATCGGAGCCCTGCTGTTCGACAGCGGCGAAACAGCCGAGGCCACCCGGCTGA
AGAGAACCGCCAGAAGAAGATACACCAGACGGAAGAACCGGATCTGCTATCTGCAAGAGATCTTCAGCAA
CGAGATGGCCAAGGTGGACGACAGCTTCTTCCACAGACTGGAAGAGTCCTTCCTGGTGGAAGAGGATAAG
AAGCACGAGCGGCACCCCATCTTCGGCAACATCGTGGACGAGGTGGCCTACCACGAGAAGTACCCCACCA
TCTACCACCTGAGAAAGAAACTGGTGGACAGCACCGACAAGGCCGACCTGCGGCTGATCTATCTGGCCCT
GGCCCACATGATCAAGTTCCGGGGCCACTTCCTGATCGAGGGCGACCTGAACCCCGACAACAGCGACGTG
GACAAGCTGTTCATCCAGCTGGTGCAGACCTACAACCAGCTGTTCGAGGAAAACCCCATCAACGCCAGCG
GCGTGGACGCCAAGGCCATCCTGTCTGCCAGACTGAGCAAGAGCAGACGGCTGGAAAATCTGATCGCCCA
GCTGCCCGGCGAGAAGAAGAATGGCCTGTTCGGAAACCTGATTGCCCTGAGCCTGGGCCTGACCCCCAAC
TTCAAGAGCAACTTCGACCTGGCCGAGGATGCCAAACTGCAGCTGAGCAAGGACACCTACGACGACGACC
TGGACAACCTGCTGGCCCAGATCGGCGACCAGTACGCCGACCTGTTTCTGGCCGCCAAGAACCTGTCCGA
CGCCATCCTGCTGAGCGACATCCTGAGAGTGAACACCGAGATCACCAAGGCCCCCCTGAGCGCCTCTATG
ATCAAGAGATACGACGAGCACCACCAGGACCTGACCCTGCTGAAAGCTCTCGTGCGGCAGCAGCTGCCTG
AGAAGTACAAAGAGATTTTCTTCGACCAGAGCAAGAACGGCTACGCCGGCTACATTGACGGCGGAGCCAG
CCAGGAAGAGTTCTACAAGTTCATCAAGCCCATCCTGGAAAAGATGGACGGCACCGAGGAACTGCTCGTG
AAGCTGAACAGAGAGGACCTGCTGCGGAAGCAGCGGACCTTCGACAACGGCAGCATCCCCCACCAGATCC
ACCTGGGAGAGCTGCACGCCATTCTGCGGCGGCAGGAAGATTTTTACCCATTCCTGAAGGACAACCGGGA
AAAGATCGAGAAGATCCTGACCTTCCGCATCCCCTACTACGTGGGCCCTCTGGCCAGGGGAAACAGCAGA
TTCGCCTGGATGACCAGAAAGAGCGAGGAAACCATCACCCCCTGGAACTTCGAGGAAGTGGTGGACAAGG
GCGCTTCCGCCCAGAGCTTCATCGAGCGGATGACCAACTTCGATAAGAACCTGCCCAACGAGAAGGTGCT
GCCCAAGCACAGCCTGCTGTACGAGTACTTCACCGTGTATAACGAGCTGACCAAAGTGAAATACGTGACC
GAGGGAATGAGAAAGCCCGCCTTCCTGAGCGGCGAGCAGAAAAAGGCCATCGTGGACCTGCTGTTCAAGA
CCAACCGGAAAGTGACCGTGAAGCAGCTGAAAGAGGACTACTTCAAGAAAATCGAGTGCTTCGACTCCGT
GGAAATCTCCGGCGTGGAAGATCGGTTCAACGCCTCCCTGGGCACATACCACGATCTGCTGAAAATTATC
AAGGACAAGGACTTCCTGGACAATGAGGAAAACGAGGACATTCTGGAAGATATCGTGCTGACCCTGACAC
TGTTTGAGGACAGAGAGATGATCGAGGAACGGCTGAAAACCTATGCCCACCTGTTCGACGACAAAGTGAT
GAAGCAGCTGAAGCGGCGGAGATACACCGGCTGGGGCAGGCTGAGCCGGAAGCTGATCAACGGCATCCGG
GACAAGCAGTCCGGCAAGACAATCCTGGATTTCCTGAAGTCCGACGGCTTCGCCAACAGAAACTTCATGC
AGCTGATCCACGACGACAGCCTGACCTTTAAAGAGGACATCCAGAAAGCCCAGGTGTCCGGCCAGGGCGA
TAGCCTGCACGAGCACATTGCCAATCTGGCCGGCAGCCCCGCCATTAAGAAGGGCATCCTGCAGACAGTG
AAGGTGGTGGACGAGCTCGTGAAAGTGATGGGCCGGCACAAGCCCGAGAACATCGTGATCGAAATGGCCA
GAGAGAACCAGACCACCCAGAAGGGACAGAAGAACAGCCGCGAGAGAATGAAGCGGATCGAAGAGGGCAT
CAAAGAGCTGGGCAGCCAGATCCTGAAAGAACACCCCGTGGAAAACACCCAGCTGCAGAACGAGAAGCTG
TACCTGTACTACCTGCAGAATGGGCGGGATATGTACGTGGACCAGGAACTGGACATCAACCGGCTGTCCG
ACTACGATGTGGACCATATCGTGCCTCAGAGCTTTCTGAAGGACGACTCCATCGACAACAAGGTGCTGAC
CAGAAGCGACAAGAACCGGGGCAAGAGCGACAACGTGCCCTCCGAAGAGGTCGTGAAGAAGATGAAGAAC
TACTGGCGGCAGCTGCTGAACGCCAAGCTGATTACCCAGAGAAAGTTCGACAATCTGACCAAGGCCGAGA
GAGGCGGCCTGAGCGAACTGGATAAGGCCGGCTTCATCAAGAGACAGCTGGTGGAAACCCGGCAGATCAC
AAAGCACGTGGCACAGATCCTGGACTCCCGGATGAACACTAAGTACGACGAGAATGACAAGCTGATCCGG
GAAGTGAAAGTGATCACCCTGAAGTCCAAGCTGGTGTCCGATTTCCGGAAGGATTTCCAGTTTTACAAAG
TGCGCGAGATCAACAACTACCACCACGCCCACGACGCCTACCTGAACGCCGTCGTGGGAACCGCCCTGAT
CAAAAAGTACCCTAAGCTGGAAAGCGAGTTCGTGTACGGCGACTACAAGGTGTACGACGTGCGGAAGATG
ATCGCCAAGAGCGAGCAGGAAATCGGCAAGGCTACCGCCAAGTACTTCTTCTACAGCAACATCATGAACT
TTTTCAAGACCGAGATTACCCTGGCCAACGGCGAGATCCGGAAGCGGCCTCTGATCGAGACAAACGGCGA
AACCGGGGAGATCGTGTGGGATAAGGGCCGGGATTTTGCCACCGTGCGGAAAGTGCTGAGCATGCCCCAA
GTGAATATCGTGAAAAAGACCGAGGTGCAGACAGGCGGCTTCAGCAAAGAGTCTATCCTGCCCAAGAGGA
ACAGCGATAAGCTGATCGCCAGAAAGAAGGACTGGGACCCTAAGAAGTACGGCGGCTTCGACAGCCCCAC
CGTGGCCTATTCTGTGCTGGTGGTGGCCAAAGTGGAAAAGGGCAAGTCCAAGAAACTGAAGAGTGTGAAA
GAGCTGCTGGGGATCACCATCATGGAAAGAAGCAGCTTCGAGAAGAATCCCATCGACTTTCTGGAAGCCA
AGGGCTACAAAGAAGTGAAAAAGGACCTGATCATCAAGCTGCCTAAGTACTCCCTGTTCGAGCTGGAAAA
CGGCCGGAAGAGAATGCTGGCCTCTGCCGGCGAACTGCAGAAGGGAAACGAACTGGCCCTGCCCTCCAAA
TATGTGAACTTCCTGTACCTGGCCAGCCACTATGAGAAGCTGAAGGGCTCCCCCGAGGATAATGAGCAGA
AACAGCTGTTTGTGGAACAGCACAAGCACTACCTGGACGAGATCATCGAGCAGATCAGCGAGTTCTCCAA
GAGAGTGATCCTGGCCGACGCTAATCTGGACAAAGTGCTGTCCGCCTACAACAAGCACCGGGATAAGCCC
ATCAGAGAGCAGGCCGAGAATATCATCCACCTGTTTACCCTGACCAATCTGGGAGCCCCTGCCGCCTTCA
AGTACTTTGACACCACCATCGACCGGAAGAGGTACACCAGCACCAAAGAGGTGCTGGACGCCACCCTGAT
CCACCAGAGCATCACCGGCCTGTACGAGACACGGATCGACCTGTCTCAGCTGGGAGGCGACAAGCGTCCT
GCTGCTACTAAGAAAGCTGGTCAAGCTAAGAAAAAGAAAGCTAGCGGCAGCGGCGCCACCAACTTCAGCC
TGCTGAAGCAGGCCGGCGACGTGGAGGAGAACCCCGGCCCCATGGCCAAGCCTTTGTCTCAAGAAGAATC
CACCCTCATTGAAAGAGCAACGGCTACAATCAACAGCATCCCCATCTCTGAAGACTACAGCGTCGCCAGC
GCAGCTCTCTCTAGCGACGGCCGCATCTTCACTGGTGTCAATGTATATCATTTTACTGGGGGACCTTGTG
CAGAACTCGTGGTGCTGGGCACTGCTGCTGCTGCGGCAGCTGGCAACCTGACTTGTATCGTCGCGATCGG
AAATGAGAACAGGGGCATCTTGAGCCCCTGCGGACGGTGCCGACAGGTGCTTCTCGATCTGCATCCTGGG
ATCAAAGCCATAGTGAAGGACAGTGATGGACAGCCGACGGCAGTTGGGATTCGTGAATTGCTGCCCTCTG
GTTATGTGTGGGAGGGCTAAACGCGTTAAGTCGACAATCAACCTCTGGATTACAAAATTTGTGAAAGATT
GACTGGTATTCTTAACTATGTTGCTCCTTTTACGCTATGTGGATACGCTGCTTTAATGCCTTTGTATCAT
GCTATTGCTTCCCGTATGGCTTTCATTTTCTCCTCCTTGTATAAATCCTGGTTGCTGTCTCTTTATGAGG
AGTTGTGGCCCGTTGTCAGGCAACGTGGCGTGGTGTGCACTGTGTTTGCTGACGCAACCCCCACTGGTTG
GGGCATTGCCACCACCTGTCAGCTCCTTTCCGGGACTTTCGCTTTCCCCCTCCCTATTGCCACGGCGGAA
CTCATCGCCGCCTGCCTTGCCCGCTGCTGGACAGGGGCTCGGCTGTTGGGCACTGACAATTCCGTGGTGT
TGTCGGGGAAATCATCGTCCTTTCCTTGGCTGCTCGCCTGTGTTGCCACCTGGATTCTGCGCGGGACGTC
CTTCTGCTACGTCCCTTCGGCCCTCAATCCAGCGGACCTTCCTTCCCGCGGCCTGCTGCCGGCTCTGCGG
CCTCTTCCGCGTCTTCGCCTTCGCCCTCAGACGAGTCGGATCTCCCTTTGGGCCGCCTCCCCGCGTCGAC
TTTAAGACCAATGACTTACAAGGCAGCTGTAGATCTTAGCCACTTTTTAAAAGAAAAGGGGGGACTGGAA
GGGCTAATTCACTCCCAACGAAGACAAGATCTGCTTTTTGCTTGTACTGGGTCTCTCTGGTTAGACCAGA
TCTGAGCCTGGGAGCTCTCTGGCTAACTAGGGAACCCACTGCTTAAGCCTCAATAAAGCTTGCCTTGAGT
GCTTCAAGTAGTGTGTGCCCGTCTGTTGTGTGACTCTGGTAACTAGAGATCCCTCAGACCCTTTTAGTCA
GTGTGGAAAATCTCTAGCAGTACGTATAGTAGTTCATGTCATCTTATTATTCAGTATTTATAACTTGCAA
AGAAATGAATATCAGAGAGTGAGAGGAACTTGTTTATTGCAGCTTATAATGGTTACAAATAAAGCAATAG
CATCACAAATTTCACAAATAAAGCATTTTTTTCACTGCATTCTAGTTGTGGTTTGTCCAAACTCATCAAT
GTATCTTATCATGTCTGGCTCTAGCTATCCCGCCCCTAACTCCGCCCATCCCGCCCCTAACTCCGCCCAG
TTCCGCCCATTCTCCGCCCCATGGCTGACTAATTTTTTTTATTTATGCAGAGGCCGAGGCCGCCTCGGCC
TCTGAGCTATTCCAGAAGTAGTGAGGAGGCTTTTTTGGAGGCCTAGGGACGTACCCAATTCGCCCTATAG
TGAGTCGTATTACGCGCGCTCACTGGCCGTCGTTTTACAACGTCGTGACTGGGAAAACCCTGGCGTTACC
CAACTTAATCGCCTTGCAGCACATCCCCCTTTCGCCAGCTGGCGTAATAGCGAAGAGGCCCGCACCGATC
GCCCTTCCCAACAGTTGCGCAGCCTGAATGGCGAATGGG
[124 nt withheld, positions 8720-8843]
C
[91 nt withheld, positions 8845-8935]
A
[49 nt withheld, positions 8937-8985]
CCTTTGACGTTGGAGTCCACGTTCTTT
[37 nt withheld, positions 9013-9049]
ACCCTATCTCGGTCTATTCTTTTGATTTATAAGGGATTTTGCCGATTTCGGCCTATTGGTTAAAAAATGA
GCTGATTTAACAAAAATTTAACGCGAATTTTAACAAAATATTAACGCTTACAATTTAGGTGGCACTTTTC
GGGGAAATGTGCGCGGAACCCCTATTTGTTTATTTTTCTAAATACATTCAAATATGTATCCGCTCATGAG
ACAATAACCCTGATAAATGCTTCAATAATATTGAAAAAGGAAGAGTATGAGTATTCAACATTTCCGTGTC
GCCCTTATTCCCTTTTTTGCGGCATTTTGCCTTCCTGTTTTTGCTCACCCAGAAACGCTGGTGAAAGTAA
AAGATGCTGAAGATCAGTTGGGTGCACGAGTGGGTTACATCGAACTGGATCTCAACAGCGGTAAGATCCT
TGAGAGTTTTCGCCCCGAAGAACGTTTTCCAATGATGAGCACTTTTAAAGTTCTGCTATGTGGCGCGGTA
TTATCCCGTATTGACGCCGGGCAAGAGCAACTCGGTCGCCGCATACACTATTCTCAGAATGACTTGGTTG
AGTACTCACCAGTCACAGAAAAGCATCTTACGGATGGCATGACAGTAAGAGAATTATGCAGTGCTGCCAT
AACCATGAGTGATAACACTGCGGCCAACTTACTTCTGACAACGATCGGAGGACCGAAGGAGCTAACCGCT
TTTTTGCACAACATGGGGGATCATGTAACTCGCCTTGATCGTTGGGAACCGGAGCTGAATGAAGCCATAC
CAAACGACGAGCGTGACACCACGATGCCTGTAGCAATGGCAACAACGTTGCGCAAACTATTAACTGGCGA
ACTACTTACTCTAGCTTCCCGGCAACAATTAATAGACTGGATGGAGGCGGATAAAGTTGCAGGACCACTT
CTGCGCTCGGCCCTTCCGGCTGGCTGGTTTATTGCTGATAAATCTGGAGCCGGTGAGCGTGGGTCTCGCG
GTATCATTGCAGCACTGGGGCCAGATGGTAAGCCCTCCCGTATCGTAGTTATCTACACGACGGGGAGTCA
GGCAACTATGGATGAACGAAATAGACAGATCGCTGAGATAGGTGCCTCACTGATTAAGCATTGGTAACTG
TCAGACCAAGTTTACTCATATATACTTTAGATTGATTTAAAACTTCATTTTTAATTTAAAAGGATCTAGG
TGAAGATCCTTTTTGATAATCTCATGACCAAAATCCCTTAACGTGAGTTTTCGTTCCACTGAGCGTCAGA
CCCCGTAGAAAAGATCAAAGGATCTTCTTGAGATCCTTTTTTTCTGCGCGTAATCTGCTGCTTGCAAACA
AAAAAACCACCGCTACCAGCGGTGGTTTGTTTGCCGGATCAAGAGCTACCAACTCTTTTTCCGAAGGTAA
CTGGCTTCAGCAGAGCGCAGATACCAAATACTGTTCTTCTAGTGTAGCCGTAGTTAGGCCACCACTTCAA
GAACTCTGTAGCACCGCCTACATACCTCGCTCTGCTAATCCTGTTACCAGTGGCTGCTGCCAGTGGCGAT
AAGTCGTGTCTTACCGGGTTGGACTCAAGACGATAGTTACCGGATAAGGCGCAGCGGTCGGGCTGAACGG
GGGGTTCGTGCACACAGCCCAGCTTGGAGCGAACGACCTACACCGAACTGAGATACCTACAGCGTGAGCT
ATGAGAAAGCGCCACGCTTCCCGAAGGGAGAAAGGCGGACAGGTATCCGGTAAGCGGCAGGGTCGGAACA
GGAGAGCGCACGAGGGAGCTTCCAGGGGGAAACGCCTGGTATCTTTATAGTCCTGTCGGGTTTCGCCACC
TCTGACTTGAGCGTCGATTTTTGTGATGCTCGTCAGGGGGGCGGAGCCTATGGAAAAACGCCAGCAACGC
GGCCTTTTTACGGTTCCTGGCCTTTTGCTGGCCTTTTGCTCACATGTTCTTTCCTGCGTTATCCCCTGAT
TCTGTGGATAACCGTATTACCGCCTTTGAGTGAGCTGATACCGCTCGCCGCAGCCGAACGACCGAGCGCA
GCGAGTCAGTGAGCGAGGAAGCGGAAGAGCGCCCAATACGCAAACCGCCTCTCCCCGCGCGTTGGCCGAT
TCATTAATGCAGCTGGCACGACAGGTTTCCCGACTGGAAAGCGGGCAGTGAGCGCAACGCAATTAATGTG
AGTTAGCTCACTCATTAGGCACCCCAGGCTTTACACTTTATGCTTCCGGCTCGTATGTTGTGTGGAATTG
TGAGCGGATAACAATTTCACACAGGAAACAGCTATGACCATGATTACGCCAAGCGCGCAATTAACCCTCA
CTAAAGGGAACAAAAGCTGGAGCTGCAAGC
